Addgene plasmid #231162: pDL562
Purpose: T-DNA encoding TRV2 with mobile gRNA targeting SlCHL1
Depositing lab: Daniel Voytas. Depositing organization: University of Minnesota. Publication: Heritable gene editing in tomato through viral delivery of isopentenyl transferase and single-guide RNAs to latent axillary meristematic cells. Liu D, Ellison EE, Myers EA, Donahue LI, Xuan S, Swanson R, Qi S, Prichard LE, Starker CG, Voytas DF. Proc Natl Acad Sci U S A. 2024 Sep 24;121(39):e2406486121. doi: 10.1073/pnas.2406486121. Epub 2024 Sep 16. PubMed 39284063.
Backbone
  Vector backbone: pEE844
  Vector type: Plant Expression
Growth in bacteria
  Bacterial resistance: Kanamycin, 50 μg/mL
  Growth temperature: 37°C
  Growth strain: DH5alpha
  Copy number: High Copy
Gene/Insert
  Gene/Insert name: mobile gRNA targeting SlCHL1
  gRNA/shRNA sequence: CCTGCTCGATTTATCCTTAT
  Species: Solanum lycopersicum
  Promoter: PEBV sub-genomic
  Cloning method: Restriction Enzyme; 5′ cloning site unknown (unknown if destroyed)
Terms and licenses: Academic/Nonprofit Terms; Industry Terms: Not Available to Industry
Depositor comments: also contains mobile sequences from tRNAIleu
How to cite: pDL562 was a gift from Daniel Voytas (Addgene plasmid # 231162 ; http://n2t.net/addgene:231162 ; RRID:Addgene_231162)
