[The description below was written by a language model from this plasmid's Addgene catalogue record and pLannotate feature annotations shown in this document.]
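Description:
pDL562 is a binary T-DNA plasmid for Agrobacterium-mediated delivery of an engineered tobacco rattle virus RNA2 (TRV2) genome into plants, built on the pEE844 backbone. The backbone carries a high-copy ColE1/pUC-type origin with the pBR322 bom region for propagation in E. coli. It also has the pVS1 oriV with its RepA and StaA genes for replication and stable maintenance in Agrobacterium. Selection in bacteria is by kanamycin resistance (aphA-3).

Between the nopaline-type left and right border repeats, an enhanced CaMV 35S promoter with a duplicated enhancer drives transcription of the TRV2 cDNA, which includes the viral coat protein gene. Downstream of the coat protein, the catalogue entry states that a PEBV sub-genomic promoter expresses a single-guide RNA targeting the tomato (Solanum lycopersicum) gene SlCHL1. That promoter is not annotated in the feature table, but the Streptococcus pyogenes Cas9 guide scaffold is detected. It is followed directly by a tRNA element, which matches the depositor's note that the guide is fused to mobile sequences from tRNA-Ileu intended to promote movement of the RNA within the plant. The viral 3′ end carries a tRNA-like-structure pseudoknot. A hammerhead ribozyme follows it, and this would trim the transcript to an authentic viral terminus ahead of the NOS terminator.

The construct is used for virus-delivered gene editing in tomato. The record does not show Cas9 on this plasmid, so the nuclease must come from elsewhere. As a bipartite virus, TRV also needs its RNA1 component supplied separately. The associated work concerns obtaining heritable edits through viral delivery of guide RNAs to axillary meristematic cells.
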