Features (pLannotate 1.2.2; 20 found; start..end, strand, type, name):
    355..394     +  ncRNA          TLS-PK6: Accession: RF01101 - Pseudoknot of tRNA-like structure
    390..445     +  ncRNA          Hammerhead 3: Accession: RF00008 - Hammerhead ribozyme (type III)
    455..473     +  CDS            9xHis (fragment): 9xHis affinity tag
    508..760     +  terminator     NOS terminator: nopaline synthase terminator and poly(A) signal
    782..806     +  misc_feature   RB T-DNA repeat: right border repeat from nopaline C58 T-DNA
   1146..1547    +  CDS            Y4CG_SINFN (fragment): Protein inferred from homology: Swiss-Prot protein existence level 3. From Sinorhizobium fredii (strain NBRC 101917 / NGR234).
   2107..2736    +  CDS            pVS1 StaA: stability protein from the Pseudomonas plasmid pVS1 (Heeb et al., 2000)
   3165..4238    +  CDS            pVS1 RepA: replication protein from the Pseudomonas plasmid pVS1 (Heeb et al., 2000)
   4304..4498    +  rep_origin     pVS1 oriV: origin of replication for the Pseudomonas plasmid pVS1 (Heeb et al., 2000)
   4701..4740    +  CDS            rop (fragment): Rop protein, which maintains plasmids at low copy number; rop
   4842..4982    +  misc_feature   bom: basis of mobility region from pBR322
   5168..5756    -  rep_origin     ori: high-copy-number ColE1/pMB1/pBR322/pUC origin of replication
   5864..5933    -  ncRNA          RNA-OUT: Accession: RF00240 - RNA-OUT
   6890..7684    -  CDS            KanR: aminoglycoside phosphotransferase; aphA-3; confers resistance to kanamycin
   8109..8133    +  misc_feature   LB T-DNA repeat: left border repeat from nopaline C58 T-DNA
   8236..8256    -  misc_feature   MCS (fragment): pUC18/19 multiple cloning site
   8331..9005    +  promoter       CaMV 35S promoter (enhanced): cauliflower mosaic virus 35S promoter with a duplicated enhancer region
   9565..10176   +  CDS            CP: CAPSD_TRVPP - Experimental evidence at protein level: Swiss-Prot protein existence level 1. Capsid protein self-assembles to form rod-shaped virions about 22 nm in diameter with a central canal enclosing the viral genomic RNA. From Tobacco rattle virus (isolate PpK20) (TRV).
  10414..10481   +  misc_RNA       tracrRNA (fragment): trans-activating CRISPR RNA for the Streptococcus pyogenes CRISPR/Cas9 system
  10485..10558   +  ncRNA          tRNA: Accession: RF00005 - tRNA
>Addgene plasmid #231162 | pDL562 | addgene full sequence | sequence record 458144 | Addgene NGS Result
ATGTCCCGAAGACATTAAACTACGGTTCTTTAAGTAGATCCGTGTCTGAAGTTTTAGGTTCAATTTAAAC
CTACGAGATTGACATTCTCGACTGATCTTGATTGATCGGTAAGTCTTTTGTAATTTAATTTTCTTTTTGA
TTTTATTTTAAATTGTTATCTGTTTCTGTGTATAGACTGTTTGAGATCGGCGTTTGGCCGACTCATTGTC
TTACCATAGGGGAACGGACTTTGTTTGTGTTGTTATTTTATTTGTATTTTATTAAAATTCTCAACGATCT
GAAAAAGCCTCGCGGCTAAGAGATTGTTGGGGGGTGAGTAAGTACTTTTAAAGTGATGATGGTTACAAAG
GCAAAAGGGGTAAAACCCCTCGCCTACGTAAGCGTTATTACGCCCGTCTGTACTTATATCAGTACACTGA
CGAGTCCCTAAAGGACGAAACGGGAGAACGCTAGCCACCACCACCACCACCACGTGTGAATTACAGGTGA
CCAGCTCGAATTTCCCCGATCGTTCAAACATTTGGCAATAAAGTTTCTTAAGATTGAATCCTGTTGCCGG
TCTTGCGATGATTATCATATAATTTCTGTTGAATTACGTTAAGCATGTAATAATTAACATGTAATGCATG
ACGTTATTTATGAGATGGGTTTTTATGATTAGAGTCCCGCAATTATACATTTAATACGCGATAGAAAACA
AAATATAGCGCGCAAACTAGGATAAATTATCGCGCGCGGTGTCATCTATGTTACTAGATCGGGAATTAAA
CTATCAGTGTTTGACAGGATATATTGGCGGGTAAACCTAAGAGAAAAGAGCGTTTATTAGAATAATCGGA
TATTTAAAAGGGCGTGAAAAGGTTTATCCGTTCGTCCATTTGTATGTGCATGCCAACCACAGGGTTCCCC
TCGGGATCAAAGTACTTTGATCCAACCCCTCCGCTGCTATAGTGCAGTCGGCTTCTGACGTTCAGTGCAG
CCGTCTTCTGAAAACGACATGTCGCACAAGTCCTAAGTTACGCGACAGGCTGCCGCCCTGCCCTTTTCCT
GGCGTTTTCTTGTCGCGTGTTTTAGTCGCATAAAGTAGAATACTTGCGACTAGAACCGGAGACATTACGC
CATGAACAAGAGCGCCGCCGCTGGCCTGCTGGGCTATGCCCGCGTCAGCACCGACGACCAGGACTTGACC
AACCAACGGGCCGAACTGCACGCGGCCGGCTGCACCAAGCTGTTTTCCGAGAAGATCACCGGCACCAGGC
GCGACCGCCCGGAGCTGGCCAGGATGCTTGACCACCTACGCCCTGGCGACGTTGTGACAGTGACCAGGCT
AGACCGCCTGGCCCGCAGCACCCGCGACCTACTGGACATTGCCGAGCGCATCCAGGAGGCCGGCGCGGGC
CTGCGTAGCCTGGCAGAGCCGTGGGCCGACACCACCACGCCGGCCGGCCGCATGGTGTTGACCGTGTTCG
CCGGCATTGCCGAGTTCGAGCGTTCCCTAATCATCGACCGCACCCGGAGCGGGCGCGAGGCCGCCAAGGC
CCGAGGCGTGAAGTTTGGCCCCCGCCCTACCCTCACCCCGGCACAGATCGCGCACGCCCGCGAGCTGATC
GACCAGGAAGGCCGCACCGTGAAAGAGGCGGCTGCACTGCTTGGCGTGCATCGCTCGACCCTGTACCGCG
CACTTGAGCGCAGCGAGGAAGTGACGCCCACCGAGGCCAGGCGGCGCGGTGCCTTCCGTGAGGACGCATT
GACCGAGGCCGACGCCCTGGCGGCCGCCGAGAATGAACGCCAAGAGGAACAAGCATGAAACCGCACCAGG
ACGGCCAGGACGAACCGTTTTTCATTACCGAAGAGATCGAGGCGGAGATGATCGCGGCCGGGTACGTGTT
CGAGCCGCCCGCGCACGTCTCAACCGTGCGGCTGCATGAAATCCTGGCCGGTTTGTCTGATGCCAAGCTG
GCGGCCTGGCCGGCCAGCTTGGCCGCTGAAGAAACCGAGCGCCGCCGTCTAAAAAGGTGATGTGTATTTG
AGTAAAACAGCTTGCGTCATGCGGTCGCTGCGTATATGATGCGATGAGTAAATAAACAAATACGCAAGGG
GAACGCATGAAGGTTATCGCTGTACTTAACCAGAAAGGCGGGTCAGGCAAGACGACCATCGCAACCCATC
TAGCCCGCGCCCTGCAACTCGCCGGGGCCGATGTTCTGTTAGTCGATTCCGATCCCCAGGGCAGTGCCCG
CGATTGGGCGGCCGTGCGGGAAGATCAACCGCTAACCGTTGTCGGCATCGACCGCCCGACGATTGACCGC
GACGTGAAGGCCATCGGCCGGCGCGACTTCGTAGTGATCGACGGAGCGCCCCAGGCGGCGGACTTGGCTG
TGTCCGCGATCAAGGCAGCCGACTTCGTGCTGATTCCGGTGCAGCCAAGCCCTTACGACATATGGGCCAC
CGCCGACCTGGTGGAGCTGGTTAAGCAGCGCATTGAGGTCACGGATGGAAGGCTACAAGCGGCCTTTGTC
GTGTCGCGGGCGATCAAAGGCACGCGCATCGGCGGTGAGGTTGCCGAGGCGCTGGCCGGGTACGAGCTGC
CCATTCTTGAGTCCCGTATCACGCAGCGCGTGAGCTACCCAGGCACTGCCGCCGCCGGCACAACCGTTCT
TGAATCAGAACCCGAGGGCGACGCTGCCCGCGAGGTCCAGGCGCTGGCCGCTGAAATTAAATCAAAACTC
ATTTGAGTTAATGAGGTAAAGAGAAAATGAGCAAAAGCACAAACACGCTAAGTGCCGGCCGTCCGAGCGC
ACGCAGCAGCAAGGCTGCAACGTTGGCCAGCCTGGCAGACACGCCAGCCATGAAGCGGGTCAACTTTCAG
TTGCCGGCGGAGGATCACACCAAGCTGAAGATGTACGCGGTACGCCAAGGCAAGACCATTACCGAGCTGC
TATCTGAATACATCGCGCAGCTACCAGAGTAAATGAGCAAATGAATAAATGAGTAGATGAATTTTAGCGG
CTAAAGGAGGCGGCATGGAAAATCAAGAACAACCAGGCACCGACGCCGTGGAATGCCCCATGTGTGGAGG
AACGGGCGGTTGGCCAGGCGTAAGCGGCTGGGTTGCCTGCCGGCCCTGCAATGGCACTGGAACCCCCAAG
CCCGAGGAATCGGCGTGAGCGGTCGCAAACCATCCGGCCCGGTACAAATCGGCGCGGCGCTGGGTGATGA
CCTGGTGGAGAAGTTGAAGGCCGCGCAGGCCGCCCAGCGGCAACGCATCGAGGCAGAAGCACGCCCCGGT
GAATCGTGGCAAGCGGCCGCTGATCGAATCCGCAAAGAATCCCGGCAACCGCCGGCAGCCGGTGCGCCGT
CGATTAGGAAGCCGCCCAAGGGCGACGAGCAACCAGATTTTTTCGTTCCGATGCTCTATGACGTGGGCAC
CCGCGATAGTCGCAGCATCATGGACGTGGCCGTTTTCCGTCTGTCGAAGCGTGACCGACGAGCTGGCGAG
GTGATCCGCTACGAGCTTCCAGACGGGCACGTAGAGGTTTCCGCAGGGCCGGCCGGCATGGCCAGTGTGT
GGGATTACGACCTGGTACTGATGGCGGTTTCCCATCTAACCGAATCCATGAACCGATACCGGGAAGGGAA
GGGAGACAAGCCCGGCCGCGTGTTCCGTCCACACGTTGCGGACGTACTCAAGTTCTGCCGGCGAGCCGAT
GGCGGAAAGCAGAAAGACGACCTGGTAGAAACCTGCATTCGGTTAAACACCACGCACGTTGCCATGCAGC
GTACGAAGAAGGCCAAGAACGGCCGCCTGGTGACGGTATCCGAGGGTGAAGCCTTGATTAGCCGCTACAA
GATCGTAAAGAGCGAAACCGGGCGGCCGGAGTACATCGAGATCGAGCTAGCTGATTGGATGTACCGCGAG
ATCACAGAAGGCAAGAACCCGGACGTGCTGACGGTTCACCCCGATTACTTTTTGATCGATCCCGGCATCG
GCCGTTTTCTCTACCGCCTGGCACGCCGCGCCGCAGGCAAGGCAGAAGCCAGATGGTTGTTCAAGACGAT
CTACGAACGCAGTGGCAGCGCCGGAGAGTTCAAGAAGTTCTGTTTCACCGTGCGCAAGCTGATCGGGTCA
AATGACCTGCCGGAGTACGATTTGAAGGAGGAGGCGGGGCAGGCTGGCCCGATCCTAGTCATGCGCTACC
GCAACCTGATCGAGGGCGAAGCATCCGCCGGTTCCTAATGTACGGAGCAGATGCTAGGGCAAATTGCCCT
AGCAGGGGAAAAAGGTCGAAAAGGTCTCTTTCCTGTGGATAGCACGTACATTGGGAACCCAAAGCCGTAC
ATTGGGAACCGGAACCCGTACATTGGGAACCCAAAGCCGTACATTGGGAACCGGTCACACATGTAAGTGA
CTGATATAAAAGAGAAAAAAGGCGATTTTTCCGCCTAAAACTCTTTAAAACTTATTAAAACTCTTAAAAC
CCGCCTGGCCTGTGCATAACTGTCTGGCCAGCGCACAGCCGAAGAGCTGCAAAAAGCGCCTACCCTTCGG
TCGCTGCGCTCCCTACGCCCCGCCGCTTCGCGTCGGCCTATCGCGGCCGCTGGCCGCTCAAAAATGGCTG
GCCTACGGCCAGGCAATCTACCAGGGCGCGGACAAGCCGCGCCGTCGCCACTCGACCGCCGGCGCCCACA
TCAAGGCACCCTGCCTCGCGCGTTTCGGTGATGACGGTGAAAACCTCTGACACATGCAGCTCCCGGAGAC
GGTCACAGCTTGTCTGTAAGCGGATGCCGGGAGCAGACAAGCCCGTCAGGGCGCGTCAGCGGGTGTTGGC
GGGTGTCGGGGCGCAGCCATGACCCAGTCACGTAGCGATAGCGGAGTGTATACTGGCTTAACTATGCGGC
ATCAGAGCAGATTGTACTGAGAGTGCACCATATGCGGTGTGAAATACCGCACAGATGCGTAAGGAGAAAA
TACCGCATCAGGCGCTCTTCCGCTTCCTCGCTCACTGACTCGCTGCGCTCGGTCGTTCGGCTGCGGCGAG
CGGTATCAGCTCACTCAAAGGCGGTAATACGGTTATCCACAGAATCAGGGGATAACGCAGGAAAGAACAT
GTGAGCAAAAGGCCAGCAAAAGGCCAGGAACCGTAAAAAGGCCGCGTTGCTGGCGTTTTTCCATAGGCTC
CGCCCCCCTGACGAGCATCACAAAAATCGACGCTCAAGTCAGAGGTGGCGAAACCCGACAGGACTATAAA
GATACCAGGCGTTTCCCCCTGGAAGCTCCCTCGTGCGCTCTCCTGTTCCGACCCTGCCGCTTACCGGATA
CCTGTCCGCCTTTCTCCCTTCGGGAAGCGTGGCGCTTTCTCATAGCTCACGCTGTAGGTATCTCAGTTCG
GTGTAGGTCGTTCGCTCCAAGCTGGGCTGTGTGCACGAACCCCCCGTTCAGCCCGACCGCTGCGCCTTAT
CCGGTAACTATCGTCTTGAGTCCAACCCGGTAAGACACGACTTATCGCCACTGGCAGCAGCCACTGGTAA
CAGGATTAGCAGAGCGAGGTATGTAGGCGGTGCTACAGAGTTCTTGAAGTGGTGGCCTAACTACGGCTAC
ACTAGAAGGACAGTATTTGGTATCTGCGCTCTGCTGAAGCCAGTTACCTTCGGAAAAAGAGTTGGTAGCT
CTTGATCCGGCAAACAAACCACCGCTGGTAGCGGTGGTTTTTTTGTTTGCAAGCAGCAGATTACGCGCAG
AAAAAAAGGATCTCAAGAAGATCCTTTGATCTTTTCTACGGGGTCTGACGCTCAGTGGAACGAAAACTCA
CGTTAAGGGCTGATGAATCCCCTAATGATTTTTATCAAAATCATTAAGTTAAGGTAGATACACATCTTGT
CATATGATCAAATGGTTTCGCCAAAAATCAATAATCAGACAACAAAATGTGCGAACTCGATATTTTACAC
GACTCTCTTTACCAATTCTGCCCCGAATTACACTTAAAACGACTCAACAGCTTAACGTTGGCTTGCCACG
CCTTACTTGACTGTAAAACTCTCACTCTTACCGAACTTGGCCGTAACCTGCCAACCAAAGCGAGAACAAA
ACATAACATCAAACGAATCGACCGATTGTTAGGTAATCGTCACCTCCACAAAGAGCGACTCGCTGTATAC
CGTTGGCATGCTAGCTTTATCTGTTCGGGCAATACGATGCCCATTGTACTTGTTGACTGGTCTGATATCC
GTGAGCAAAAACGGCTTATGGTATTGCGAGCTTCAGTCGCACTACACGGTCGTTCTGTTACTCTTTATGA
GAAAGCGTTCCCGCTTTCAGAGCAATGTTCAAAGAAAGCTCATGACCAATTTCTAGCCGACCTTGCGAGC
ATTCTACCGAGTAACACCACACCGCTCATTGTCAGTGATGCTGGCTTTAAAGTGCCATGGATTCTAGCAA
CTAACTTACCTGTTGAAATTCGAACACCCAAACAACTTGTTAATATCTATTCGAAGCGAATGCAGATTGA
AGAAACCTTCCGAGACTTGAAAAGTCCTGCCTACGGACTAGGCCTACGCCATAGCCGAACGAGCAGCTCA
GAGCGTTTTGATATCATGCTGCTAATCGCCCTGATGCTTCAACTAACATGTTGGCTTGCGGGCGTTCATG
CTCAGAAACAAGGTTGGGACAAGCACTTCCAGGCTAACACAGTCAGAAATCGAAACGTACTCTCAACAGT
TCGCTTAGGCATGGAAGTTTTGCGGCATTCTGGCTACACAATAACAAGGGAAGACTCACTCGTGGCTGCA
ACCCTGCTTACTCAAAATCTATTCACACATGGTTACGTTTTGGGGAAATTATGAGGGGATCTCTCAGCGT
TAAGGGATTTTGGTCATGCATTCTAGGTACTAAAACAATTCATCCAGTAAAATATAATATTTTATTTTCT
CCCAATCAGGCTTGATCCCCAGTAAGTCAAAAAATAGCTCGACATACTGTTCTTCCCCGATATCCTCCCT
GATCGACCGGACGCAGAAGGCAATGTCATACCACTTGTCCGCCCTGCCGCTTCTCCCAAGATCAATAAAG
CCACTTACTTTGCCATCTTTCACAAAGATGTTGCTGTCTCCCAGGTCGCCGTGGGAAAAGACAAGTTCCT
CTTCGGGCTTTTCCGTCTTTAAAAAATCATACAGCTCGCGCGGATCTTTAAATGGAGTGTCTTCTTCCCA
GTTTTCGCAATCCACATCGGCCAGATCGTTATTCAGTAAGTAATCCAATTCGGCTAAGCGGCTGTCTAAG
CTATTCGTATAGGGACAATCCGATATGTCGATGGAGTGAAAGAGCCTGATGCACTCCGCATACAGCTCGA
TAATCTTTTCAGGGCTTTGTTCATCTTCATACTCTTCCGAGCAAAGGACGCCATCGGCCTCACTCATGAG
CAGATTGCTCCAGCCATCATGCCGTTCAAAGTGCAGGACCTTTGGAACAGGCAGCTTTCCTTCCAGCCAT
AGCATCATGTCCTTTTCCCGTTCCACATCATAGGTGGTCCCTTTATACCGGCTGTCCGTCATTTTTAAAT
ATAGGTTTTCATTTTCTCCCACCAGCTTATATACCTTAGCAGGAGACATTCCTTCCGTATCTTTTACGCA
GCGGTATTTTTCGATCAGTTTTTTCAATTCCGGTGATATTCTCATTTTAGCCATTTATTATTTCCTTCCT
CTTTTCTACAGTATTTAAAGATACCCCAAGAAGCTAATTATAACAAGACGAACTCCAATTCACTGTTCCT
TGCATTCTAAAACCTTAAATACCAGAAAACAGCTTTTTCAAAGTTGTTTTCAAAGTTGGCGTATAACATA
GTATCGACGGAGCCGATTTTGAAACCGCGGTGATCACAGGCAGCAACGCTCTGTCATCGTTACAATCAAC
ATGCTACCCTCCGCGAGATCATCCGTGTTTCAAACCCGGCAGCTTAGTTGCCGTTCTTCCGAATAGCATC
GGTAACATGAGCAAAGTCTGCCGCCTTACAACGGCTCTCCCGCTGACGCCGTCCCGGACTGATGGGCTGC
CTGTATCGAGTGGTGATTTTGTGCCGAGCTGCCGGTCGGGGAGCTGTTGGCTGGCTGGTGGCAGGATATA
TTGTGGTGTAAACAAATTGACGCTTAGACAACTTAATAACACATTGCGGACGTTTTTAATGTACTGAATT
AACGCCGAATTAATTCCTAGGCCACCATGTTGGGCCCGGCGCGCCAAGCTTGCATGCCTGCAGGTCAACA
TGGTGGAGCACGACACTCTCGTCTACTCCAAGAATATCAAAGATACAGTCTCAGAAGACCAGAGGGCTAT
TGAGACTTTTCAACAAAGGGTAATATCGGGAAACCTCCTCGGATTCCATTGCCCAGCTATCTGTCACTTC
ATCGAAAGGACAGTAGAAAAGGAAGATGGCTTCTACAAATGCCATCATTGCGATAAAGGAAAGGCTATCG
TTCAAGATGCCTCTACCGACAGTGGTCCCAAAGATGGACCCCCACCCACGAGGAACATCGTGGAAAAAGA
AGACGTTCCAACCACGTCTTCAAAGCAAGTGGATTGATGTGATGGTCAACATGGTGGAGCACGACACTCT
CGTCTACTCCAAGAATATCAAAGATACAGTCTCAGAAGACCAGAGGGCTATTGAGACTTTTCAACAAAGG
GTAATATCGGGAAACCTCCTCGGATTCCATTGCCCAGCTATCTGTCACTTCATCGAAAGGACAGTAGAAA
AGGAAGATGGCTTCTACAAATGCCATCATTGCGATAAAGGAAAGGCTATCGTTCAAGATGCCTCTACCGA
CAGTGGTCCCAAAGATGGACCCCCACCCACGAGGAACATCGTGGAAAAAGAAGACGTTCCAACCACGTCT
TCAAAGCAAGTGGATTGATGTGATATCTCCACTGACGTAAGGGATGACGCACAATCCCACTATCCTTCGC
AAGACCCTTCCTCTATATAAGGAAGTTCATTTCATTTGGAGAGGATAAAACATTGCACCTATGGTGTTGC
CCTGGCTGGGGTATGTCAGTGATCGCAGTAGAATGTACTAATTGACAAGTTGGAGAATACGGTAGAACGT
CCTTATCCAACACAGCCTTTATCCCTCTCCCTGACGAGGTTTTTGTCAGTGTAATATTTCTTTTTGAACT
ATCCAGCTTAGTACCGTACGGGAAAGTGACTGGTGTGCTTATCTTTGAAATGTTACTTTGGGTTTCGGTT
CTTTAGGTTAGTAAGAAAGCACTTGTCTTCTCATACAAAGGAAAACCTGAGACGTATCGCTTACGAAAGT
AGCAATGAAAGAAAGGTGGTGGTTTTAATCGCTACCGCAAAAACGATGGGGTCGTTTTAATTAACTTCTC
CTACGCAAGCGTCTAAACGGACGTTGGGGTTTTGCTAGTTTCTTTAGAGAAAACTAGCTAAGTCTTTAAT
GTTATCATTAGAGATGGCATAAATATAATACTTGTGTCTGCTGATAAGATCATTTTAATTTGGACGATTA
GACTTGTTGAACTACAGGTTACTGAATCACTTGCGCTAATCAACATGGGAGATATGTACGATGAATCATT
TGACAAGTCGGGCGGTCCTGCTGACTTGATGGACGATTCTTGGGTGGAATCAGTTTCGTGGAAAGATCTG
TTGAAGAAGTTACACAGCATAAAATTTGCACTACAGTCTGGTAGAGATGAGATCACTGGGTTACTAGCGG
CACTGAATAGACAGTGTCCTTATTCACCATATGAGCAGTTTCCAGATAAGAAGGTGTATTTCCTTTTAGA
CTCACGGGCTAACAGTGCTCTTGGTGTGATTCAGAACGCTTCAGCGTTCAAGAGACGAGCTGATGAGAAG
AATGCAGTGGCGGGTGTTACAAATATTCCTGCGAATCCAAACACAACGGTTACGACGAACCAAGGGAGTA
CTACTACTACCAAGGCGAACACTGGCTCGACTTTGGAAGAAGACTTGTACACTTATTACAAATTCGATGA
TGCCTCTACAGCTTTCCACAAATCTCTAACTTCGTTAGAGAACATGGAGTTGAAGAGTTATTACCGAAGG
AACTTTGAGAAAGTATTCGGGATTAAGTTTGGTGGAGCAGCTGCTAGTTCATCTGCACCGCCTCCAGCGA
GTGGAGGTCCGATACGTCCTAATCCCTAGGAGCATCTTGTTCTGGGGTTTCACACTATCTTTAGAGAAAG
TGTTAAGTTAATTAAGTTATCTTAATTAAGAGCATAATTATACTGATTTGTCTCTCGTTGATAGAGTCTA
TCATTCTGTTACTAAAAATTTGACAACTCGGTTTGCTGACCTACTGGTTACTGTATCACTTACCCGAGTT
AACGAGTCTAGTACTCCTGCTCGATTTATCCTTATGTTTAAGAGCTATGCTGGAAACAGCATAGCAAGTT
TAAATAAGGCTAGTCCGTTATCAACTTGAAAAAGTGGCACCGAGTCGGTGCTCCCGCTCCCGTAGCTCAG
TTGGTTAGAGCGTTGGTCTTATGAGCCGAAGGTCGCGGGTTCGAGCCCCGCCGGAAGCAGGAT
